Addgene plasmid #208984: pDONR221-kcnk2b
Purpose: Riboprobe generation
Depositing lab: GuangJun Zhang. Depositing organization: Purdue University. Publication: Evolution of two-pore domain potassium channels and their gene expression in zebrafish embryos. Park SJ, Silic MR, Staab PL, Chen J, Zackschewski EL, Zhang G. Dev Dyn. 2024 Jan 25. doi: 10.1002/dvdy.690. PubMed 38270285.
Backbone
  Vector backbone: pDORN221
  Backbone manufacturer: Invitrogen
  Backbone size w/o insert (bp): 2551
  Total vector size (bp): 3706
  Vector type: Cloning
Growth in bacteria
  Bacterial resistance: Kanamycin, 50 μg/mL
  Growth temperature: 37°C
  Growth strain: DH5alpha
  Copy number: High Copy
Gene/Insert
  Gene/Insert name: kcnk2b (alt names: si:dkey-121j17.4; trek-1, trek1b; zgc:123268)
  Species: D. rerio (zebrafish)
  Insert size (bp): 1155
  GenBank ID: BC109398.1
  Entrez Gene: kcnk2b (a.k.a. si:dkey-121j17.4, trek-1, trek1b, zgc:123268)
  Promoter: T7
  Cloning method: Gateway Cloning
  Sequencing primers: 5′ M13F; 3′ M13R
Terms and licenses: Academic/Nonprofit Terms; Industry Terms: Not Available to Industry
How to cite: pDONR221-kcnk2b was a gift from GuangJun Zhang (Addgene plasmid # 208984 ; http://n2t.net/addgene:208984 ; RRID:Addgene_208984)
