[The description below was written by a language model from this plasmid's Addgene catalogue record and pLannotate feature annotations shown in this document.]
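Description:
pDONR221-kcnk2b is a Gateway entry clone built on the Invitrogen pDONR221 backbone (spelled "pDORN221" in the record), carrying the zebrafish (Danio rerio) two-pore domain potassium channel gene kcnk2b, also known as trek1b. It is a small bacterial cloning plasmid of about 3.7 kb, maintained at high copy in E. coli through a ColE1/pUC-type origin and selected with kanamycin via the aph(3')-Ia KanR gene. Upstream rrnB T1 and T2 terminators shield the cloning region from read-through transcription. Short lacZα and lacI fragments are annotated as backbone remnants and have no evident functional role.

The roughly 1.15 kb insert sits between attL1 and attL2, the sites generated when a PCR product or cDNA is recombined into the donor vector by a BP reaction. These sites would also allow transfer of the insert into attR-containing destination vectors by an LR reaction. The automated annotation labels the coding region as a fragment of mouse Kcnk2, which reflects homology to the closest reference protein rather than the actual source; the catalogue entry identifies the insert as zebrafish. A T7 promoter lies just beyond attL2 on the opposite strand, facing back into the insert. T7 RNA polymerase would therefore transcribe the strand complementary to the coding sequence, yielding antisense RNA. This arrangement matches the stated purpose of riboprobe generation, for example to detect kcnk2b transcripts by in situ hybridization in studies of potassium channel gene expression in zebrafish embryos. M13 forward and reverse primer sites flank the cassette for sequence verification.
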