Features (pLannotate 1.2.2; 10 found; start..end, strand, type, name):
      1..37      -  CDS            lacZα (fragment): LacZα fragment of β-galactosidase; lacZ fragment
     53..152     +  protein_bind   attL1: mutant version of attL; recombination site for the Gateway® LR reaction LR Clonase™
    158..1267    +  CDS            Kcnk2 (fragment): KCNK2_MOUSE - Experimental evidence at protein level: Swiss-Prot protein existence level 1. Ion channel that contributes to passive transmembrane potassium transport. Reversibly converts between a voltage-insensitive potassium leak channel and a voltage-dependent outward rectifying potassium channel in a phosphorylation-dependent manner. In astrocytes, forms mostly heterodimeric potassium channels with KCNK1, with only a minor proportion of functional channels containing homodimeric KCNK2 (PubMed:24496152). In astrocytes, the heterodimer formed by KCNK1 and KCNK2 is required for rapid glutamat
   1314..1413    -  protein_bind   attL2: mutant version of attL; recombination site for the Gateway® LR reaction LR Clonase™
   1431..1449    -  promoter       T7 promoter: promoter for bacteriophage T7 RNA polymerase
   1583..2392    +  CDS            KanR: aminoglycoside phosphotransferase; aph(3')-Ia; confers resistance to kanamycin in bacteria or G418 (Geneticin®) in eukaryotes
   2539..3127    +  rep_origin     ori: high-copy-number ColE1/pMB1/pBR322/pUC origin of replication
   3310..3402    +  CDS            lacI (fragment): lac repressor; lacI; The lac repressor binds to the lac operator to inhibit transcription in E. coli. This inhibition can be relieved by adding lactose or isopropyl-β-D-thiogalactopyranoside (IPTG).
   3457..3484    -  terminator     rrnB T2 terminator: transcription terminator T2 from the E. coli rrnB gene
   3616..3659    +  terminator     rrnB T1 terminator: Escherichia coli rrnB; transcription terminator T1 from the E. coli rrnB gene
>Addgene plasmid #208984 | pDONR221-kcnk2b | addgene full sequence | sequence record 413324 | Addgene NGS Result
GTTTTCCCAGTCACGACGTTGTAAAACGACGGCCAGTCTTAAGCTCGGGCCCCAAATAATGATTTTATTT
TGACTGATAGTGACCTGTTCGTTGCAACAAATTGATGAGCAATGCTTTTTTATAATGCCAACTTTGTACA
AAAAAGCAGGCTTCACCATGCGCTGGAAGACCGTGCTCAGTGTCTTCCTGCTGGTGGTGCTTTACCTGAT
CCTCGGAGCAACTGTGTTTAAGGAGCTGGAGCAGCCTTATGAGACGTTACAGAAGCTGAACATCCTGATG
GAAAAACTGGAGTTCCTTGAGCAGCACCCCTGCGTCAACTCATCAGACCTGGAAAACTTAGTCAAGCAGG
TGGTGTCAGCATTGCGGGCAGGAGTTAACCCTTCAGGAAACTCGTCCAATCAAAGCAGTTTGTGGGACCT
TAGCAACTCCTTCTTCTTCTCTGGAACGGTTATTACAACTATAGGATTTGGGAATATCTCGCCACACACT
GAAGTCGGACGCATCTTCTGTATTATTTATGCTCTGCTGGGAATTCCTCTGTTCGGATTCTTGCTGGCAG
GAGTGGGAGACCAGCTCGGAACCATCTTTGGAAAGGCAATTGCCAAAGTGGAGGGTATGATTGATAAGTG
GAACGTGAGTCAAACCAAGATCCGGGTGATCTCTACTCTTCTTTTCATTCTGTTTGGCTGTCTGCTCTTC
GTCACGCTGCCGGCCGTTATATTCAAGCACATCGAGGGCTGGAGCGCACTGGAGTCCATCTACTTTGTCG
TCATTACCTTGACAACCATTGGTTTTGGAGATTTCGTTGCAGGCGAGGCTGAGCGACGCCACCATGAAGA
GAGCAGTGGAGGTTCTCAGCTGGAGTACCTGGACTACTACAAGCCCCTGGTGTGGTTTTGGATCCTGGTT
GGTTTAGCCTACTTCGCTGCTGTTCTCAGTATGATTGGAGACTGGTTCCGGGTTATATCCAAGAAAACAA
AAGAAGAGGTAGGAGAGTTTCGAGCTCATGCTGCCGAATGGACGGCTAATGTGTCCGCTGAGTTTAAAGA
GACACGTCGTCGACTGAGTGTCGACATTTATGACAAATTCCAGCGTGCAACTTCAGTAAAACGCAAACTG
TCTGCGGAAATAAATCTCAGCCCTCCTATCAATCAGCAGATGACCCCAGGGAAGCGTGCACGTTCGGTTA
ACCTTGGAGACGAGAGAGAGGCATATCCCTACACATTAGCACGAAACGGAAGTCTATTCCTCAACAGCCT
CATCCCGGATTACGCTGACCATCGGGATATGACTAGAATACAGACAAAATGAGACCCAGCTTTCTTGTAC
AAAGTTGGCATTATAAGAAAGCATTGCTTATCAATTTGTTGCAACGAACAGGTCACTATCAGTCAAAATA
AAATCATTATTTGCCATCCAGCTGATATCCCCTATAGTGAGTCGTATTACATGGTCATAGCTGTTTCCTG
GCAGCTCTGGCCCGTGTCTCAAAATCTCTGATGTTACATTGCACAAGATAAAAATATATCATCATGAACA
ATAAAACTGTCTGCTTACATAAACAGTAATACAAGGGGTGTTATGAGCCATATTCAACGGGAAACGTCGA
GGCCGCGATTAAATTCCAACATGGATGCTGATTTATATGGGTATAAATGGGCTCGCGATAATGTCGGGCA
ATCAGGTGCGACAATCTATCGCTTGTATGGGAAGCCCGATGCGCCAGAGTTGTTTCTGAAACATGGCAAA
GGTAGCGTTGCCAATGATGTTACAGATGAGATGGTCAGACTAAACTGGCTGACGGAATTTATGCCTCTTC
CGACCATCAAGCATTTTATCCGTACTCCTGATGATGCATGGTTACTCACCACTGCGATCCCCGGAAAAAC
AGCATTCCAGGTATTAGAAGAATATCCTGATTCAGGTGAAAATATTGTTGATGCGCTGGCAGTGTTCCTG
CGCCGGTTGCATTCGATTCCTGTTTGTAATTGTCCTTTTAACAGCGATCGCGTATTTCGTCTCGCTCAGG
CGCAATCACGAATGAATAACGGTTTGGTTGATGCGAGTGATTTTGATGACGAGCGTAATGGCTGGCCTGT
TGAACAAGTCTGGAAAGAAATGCATAAACTTTTGCCATTCTCACCGGATTCAGTCGTCACTCATGGTGAT
TTCTCACTTGATAACCTTATTTTTGACGAGGGGAAATTAATAGGTTGTATTGATGTTGGACGAGTCGGAA
TCGCAGACCGATACCAGGATCTTGCCATCCTATGGAACTGCCTCGGTGAGTTTTCTCCTTCATTACAGAA
ACGGCTTTTTCAAAAATATGGTATTGATAATCCTGATATGAATAAATTGCAGTTTCATTTGATGCTCGAT
GAGTTTTTCTAATCAGAATTGGTTAATTGGTTGTAACACTGGCAGAGCATTACGCTGACTTGACGGGACG
GCGCAAGCTCATGACCAAAATCCCTTAACGTGAGTTACGCGTCGTTCCACTGAGCGTCAGACCCCGTAGA
AAAGATCAAAGGATCTTCTTGAGATCCTTTTTTTCTGCGCGTAATCTGCTGCTTGCAAACAAAAAAACCA
CCGCTACCAGCGGTGGTTTGTTTGCCGGATCAAGAGCTACCAACTCTTTTTCCGAAGGTAACTGGCTTCA
GCAGAGCGCAGATACCAAATACTGTTCTTCTAGTGTAGCCGTAGTTAGGCCACCACTTCAAGAACTCTGT
AGCACCGCCTACATACCTCGCTCTGCTAATCCTGTTACCAGTGGCTGCTGCCAGTGGCGATAAGTCGTGT
CTTACCGGGTTGGACTCAAGACGATAGTTACCGGATAAGGCGCAGCGGTCGGGCTGAACGGGGGGTTCGT
GCACACAGCCCAGCTTGGAGCGAACGACCTACACCGAACTGAGATACCTACAGCGTGAGCTATGAGAAAG
CGCCACGCTTCCCGAAGGGAGAAAGGCGGACAGGTATCCGGTAAGCGGCAGGGTCGGAACAGGAGAGCGC
ACGAGGGAGCTTCCAGGGGGAAACGCCTGGTATCTTTATAGTCCTGTCGGGTTTCGCCACCTCTGACTTG
AGCGTCGATTTTTGTGATGCTCGTCAGGGGGGCGGAGCCTATGGAAAAACGCCAGCAACGCGGCCTTTTT
ACGGTTCCTGGCCTTTTGCTGGCCTTTTGCTCACATGTTCTTTCCTGCGTTATCCCCTGATTCTGTGGAT
AACCGTATTACCGCCTTTGAGTGAGCTGATACCGCTCGCCGCAGCCGAACGACCGAGCGCAGCGAGTCAG
TGAGCGAGGAAGCGGAAGAGCGCCCAATACGCAAACCGCCTCTCCCCGCGCGTTGGCCGATTCATTAATG
CAGCTGGCACGACAGGTTTCCCGACTGGAAAGCGGGCAGTGAGCGCAACGCAATTAATACGCGTACCGCT
AGCCAGGAAGAGTTTGTAGAAACGCAAAAAGGCCATCCGTCAGGATGGCCTTCTGCTTAGTTTGATGCCT
GGCAGTTTATGGCGGGCGTCCTGCCCGCCACCCTCCGGGCCGTTGCTTCACAACGTTCAAATCCGCTCCC
GGCGGATTTGTCCTACTCAGGAGAGCGTTCACCGACAAACAACAGATAAAACGAAAGGCCCAGTCTTCCG
ACTGAGCCTTTCGTTTTATTTGATGCCTGGCAGTTCCCTACTCTCGCGTTAACGCTAGCATGGAT
